>Addgene plasmid #60640 | pcDNA3.1(+) EPHB4 Antisense | addgene partial sequence | sequence record 98829 | BGH-rev 5'-TAGAAGGCACAGTCGAGG-3'
AGACTCGAGCGGCCGCCACTGTGCTGGATATCTGCAGAATTCGATTGGGTTGCCCTAATTTGATGGGAAT
AGGGGCTTGGGGCCGGGTGTGGTGGCTCCTATCTATAATCCCAGCACTTTGGGAGGCAGAGGTGGGCAGA
TCACTTGAGGTCAGGAGTTCGAGACCAGCCTGGCCAACATGTTGAAACTCCATCTCTATAAAAAATACAT
CAGTCAGCCAGGCATGGTGGTGGGCACCTGTAATCCCAGCTACTCAGGAGGCTGAGGCAGAAGAATCATT
TTAACCCGGGAGGCGGAGATTGCAGTGAGCCAAGATCGCGCCACTGCGCTCCAGGCCTGGGTGACAGAGC
GAGACTCCATCTCAGGAAAAAAAAAAAAAAAAAAAAAAAACCACGGAGACAGGGGTTTGGGGCTAAAAGC
TATGAGCCGAGCCTCCGAGTCCAGTGGGAGTTAATTCCCAGCTGACGGGGCCCTGCCTGATTTCTCAGGT
ACTAAGGTCTACATCGACCCCTTCACTTATGAAGACCCTAATGAGGCTGTGAGGGAATTTGCAAAAGAGA
TCGATGTCTCCTACGTCAAGATTGAAGAGGTGATTGGTGCAGGTGAGAGCCGAAGGCTGCCCGGGCACCT
GGGAACGAAGCGGGGGTGGGCAGGGCCACACCAGAGCGGGAGAGCTGATGACCTCTGCGTCCTTGTTTGA
AGGTGAGTTTGGCGAGGTGTGCCGGGGGCGGC
