[The description below was written by a language model from this plasmid's Addgene catalogue record.]
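Description:
pcDNA3.1(+) EPHB4 Antisense is a mammalian expression plasmid built on the pcDNA3.1(+) backbone, with a total recorded size of about 6.9 kb. It is maintained in E. coli as a high-copy plasmid under ampicillin selection, and it carries a neomycin resistance marker so that transfected mammalian cells can be selected with G418. No feature table accompanies the record, so the other backbone elements are not itemised. The listed sequencing primers do indicate that the insert sits between the CMV promoter and the bovine growth hormone polyadenylation signal, as is standard for this vector.

The insert is a 1428-nt fragment of the human EPHB4 gene (Ephrin type B receptor 4), cloned into a single EcoRI site that remains intact on both sides. Because the same enzyme was used at both ends, the fragment could ligate in either orientation, and this plasmid is the clone in which it lies antisense to the CMV promoter. The depositor notes that it is otherwise identical to the companion "pcDNA3.1(+) EPHB4 Sense" plasmid, which produces a circular RNA. In the reversed orientation, no circular RNA is produced; presumably the transcript is the reverse complement and so lacks functional splicing signals, though the record does not spell out the mechanism. It also does not say which exons or introns of EPHB4 the fragment spans.

The construct is a negative control for the sense plasmid in studies of circular RNA biogenesis. It lets effects of transfection, vector sequence and CMV-driven transcription be separated from those that depend on correct processing of the sense-oriented EPHB4 fragment.
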