Addgene plasmid #60640: pcDNA3.1(+) EPHB4 Antisense
Purpose: Negative Control for the pcDNA3.1(+) EPHB4 Sense plasmid
Depositing lab: Jeremy Wilusz. Depositing organization: University of Pennsylvania. Publication: Short intronic repeat sequences facilitate circular RNA production. Liang D, Wilusz JE. Genes Dev. 2014 Oct 3. pii: gad.251926.114. 10.1101/gad.251926.114 PubMed 25281217.
Backbone
  Vector backbone: pcDNA3.1(+)
  Backbone manufacturer: Life Technologies
  Backbone size w/o insert (bp): 5428
  Total vector size (bp): 6876
  Vector type: Mammalian Expression
  Selectable markers: Neomycin (select with G418)
Growth in bacteria
  Bacterial resistance: Ampicillin, 100 μg/mL
  Growth temperature: 37°C
  Growth strain: Top10
  Copy number: High Copy
Gene/Insert
  Gene/Insert name: Ephrin type B receptor 4
  Species: H. sapiens (human)
  Insert size (bp): 1428
  Entrez Gene: EPHB4 (a.k.a. CMAVM2, HFASD, HTK, LMPHM7, MYK1, TYRO11)
  Promoter: CMV
  Cloning method: Restriction Enzyme; 5′ cloning site EcoRI (not destroyed); 3′ cloning site EcoRI (not destroyed)
  Sequencing primers: 5′ PCMV For; 3′ bGH PolyA Rev
Terms and licenses: Academic/Nonprofit Terms; Industry Terms: Not Available to Industry
Depositor comments: This plasmid is the same as "pcDNA3.1(+) EPHB4 Sense" except that the 1428-nt insert is in the antisense orientation (and thus no circular RNA is produced).
How to cite: pcDNA3.1(+) EPHB4 Antisense was a gift from Jeremy Wilusz (Addgene plasmid # 60640 ; http://n2t.net/addgene:60640 ; RRID:Addgene_60640)
